Addgene plasmid #148323: pT7-MS2-HA-C1-HsYTHDF3_1-391_AB
Purpose: Mammalian Expression of HsYTHDF3_1-391
Depositing lab: Elisa Izaurralde. Depositing organization: Max Planck Institute for Developmental Biology.
Backbone
  Vector backbone: Unknown
  Vector type: Mammalian Expression
Growth in bacteria
  Bacterial resistance: Kanamycin, 50 μg/mL
  Growth temperature: 37°C
  Growth strain: DH5alpha
  Copy number: High Copy
Gene/Insert
  Gene/Insert name: HsYTHDF3_1-391
  Species: H. sapiens (human)
  Entrez Gene: YTHDF3 (a.k.a. DF3)
  Cloning method: Unknown
Terms and licenses: Academic/Nonprofit Terms; Industry Terms: Not Available to Industry
Depositor comments: Plasmids from this collection were made available to the research community and donated after the lab closed. Please note that the sequence provided by the depositing laboratory may be theoretical/predicted or based on Sanger sequencing results. There may be discrepancies between sequencing results obtained by Addgene and the depositor sequence. If an Addgene verified sequence is not available, please contact before placing your order to request that our lab fully sequence the plasmid.
How to cite: pT7-MS2-HA-C1-HsYTHDF3_1-391_AB was a gift from Elisa Izaurralde (Addgene plasmid # 148323 ; http://n2t.net/addgene:148323 ; RRID:Addgene_148323)
