[The description below was written by a language model from this plasmid's Addgene catalogue record and pLannotate feature annotations shown in this document.]
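Description:
pT7-MS2-HA-C1-HsYTHDF3_1-391_AB is a 5,645 nt mammalian expression plasmid encoding an N-terminal portion (residues 1–391) of human YTHDF3, an m6A-binding YTH-domain family protein, fused to the bacteriophage MS2 coat protein and an HA epitope. The catalogue lists the backbone as unknown. The annotated layout, however, resembles a "C1"-style vector in which tags lie upstream of the insert: CMV enhancer/promoter, an SV40 poly(A) signal, f1 ori, and a combined bacterial/SV40-driven NeoR/KanR cassette with an HSV TK poly(A) signal. A high-copy ColE1/pUC-type origin supports propagation in E. coli under kanamycin selection. The same aminoglycoside phosphotransferase gene, expressed from the SV40 early promoter, could in principle allow G418 selection in mammalian cells.

The expression unit runs from the CMV immediate-early enhancer and promoter through a T7 promoter, which could also permit in vitro transcription with T7 RNA polymerase. It continues into a single reading frame of MS2 coat protein, an HA tag (annotated as a fragment of 3xHA, so probably a single copy) and the YTHDF3 fragment, followed by residual multiple cloning site sequence and the SV40 polyadenylation signal. Several short annotations are likely incidental sequence matches or backbone remnants rather than functional elements: the truncated HIV-1 LTR, large T antigen, ble and bGH poly(A) fragments.

Because the MS2 coat protein binds a specific RNA stem-loop, a fusion of this kind is typically used to tether a protein to a reporter mRNA carrying MS2 binding sites. This allows its effect on the transcript to be assessed, with the HA tag allowing detection. The record itself states only mammalian expression of the fragment, and it notes that the depositor sequence may be theoretical.
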