Features (pLannotate 1.2.2; 18 found; start..end, strand, type, name):
     61..364     +  enhancer       CMV enhancer: human cytomegalovirus immediate early enhancer
    365..568     +  promoter       CMV promoter: human cytomegalovirus (CMV) immediate early promoter
    564..597     +  LTR            5' LTR (truncated) (fragment): truncated 5' long terminal repeat (LTR) from HIV-1
    613..631     +  promoter       T7 promoter: promoter for bacteriophage T7 RNA polymerase
    668..1054    +  CDS            MS2: bacteriophage MS2 coat protein binds to a specific stem-loop structure in the viral RNA (Peabody, 1993)
   1097..1123    +  CDS            3xHA (fragment): three tandem HA epitope tags
   1139..2290    +  CDS            YTHDF3 (fragment): YTHD3_HUMAN - Experimental evidence at protein level: Swiss-Prot protein existence level 1. Has some antiviral activity against HIV-1 virus: incorporated into HIV-1 particles in a nucleocapsid-dependent manner and reduces viral infectivity in the next cycle of infection (PubMed:32053707). May interfere with this early step of the viral life cycle by binding to N6-methyladenosine (m6A) modified sites on the HIV-1 RNA genome (PubMed:32053707). From Homo sapiens (Human).
   2292..2314    +  misc_feature   MCS (fragment): multiple cloning site
   2326..2410    +  CDS            large T antigen (fragment): large T antigen from SV40 (simian virus 40)
   2433..2554    +  polyA_signal   SV40 poly(A) signal: SV40 polyadenylation signal
   2588..3016    -  rep_origin     f1 ori (sequence partly withheld): f1 bacteriophage origin of replication; arrow indicates direction of (+) strand synthesis
   3043..3147    +  promoter       AmpR promoter: bla
   3149..3506    +  promoter       SV40 promoter: SV40 enhancer and early promoter
   3541..4335    +  CDS            NeoR/KanR: aminoglycoside phosphotransferase from Tn5; aph(3')-II (or nptII); confers resistance to neomycin, kanamycin, and G418 (Geneticin®)
   4356..4508    +  CDS            ble (fragment): BLE_KLEPN - Experimental evidence at protein level: Swiss-Prot protein existence level 1. Binding protein with a strong affinity to the bleomycin family of antibiotics. Binds to CL990; an antimitotic-antibiotic compound. From Klebsiella pneumoniae.
   4567..4614    +  polyA_signal   HSV TK poly(A) signal: herpes simplex virus thymidine kinase polyadenylation signal (Cole and Stacy, 1985)
   4705..4721    -  polyA_signal   bGH poly(A) signal (fragment): bovine growth hormone polyadenylation signal
   4943..5531    +  rep_origin     ori: high-copy-number ColE1/pMB1/pBR322/pUC origin of replication
>Addgene plasmid #148323 | pT7-MS2-HA-C1-HsYTHDF3_1-391_AB | depositor full sequence | sequence record 290771 | Full Sequence
TAGTTATTAATAGTAATCAATTACGGGGTCATTAGTTCATAGCCCATATATGGAGTTCCGCGTTACATAA
CTTACGGTAAATGGCCCGCCTGGCTGACCGCCCAACGACCCCCGCCCATTGACGTCAATAATGACGTATG
TTCCCATAGTAACGCCAATAGGGACTTTCCATTGACGTCAATGGGTGGAGTATTTACGGTAAACTGCCCA
CTTGGCAGTACATCAAGTGTATCATATGCCAAGTACGCCCCCTATTGACGTCAATGACGGTAAATGGCCC
GCCTGGCATTATGCCCAGTACATGACCTTATGGGACTTTCCTACTTGGCAGTACATCTACGTATTAGTCA
TCGCTATTACCATGGTGATGCGGTTTTGGCAGTACATCAATGGGCGTGGATAGCGGTTTGACTCACGGGG
ATTTCCAAGTCTCCACCCCATTGACGTCAATGGGAGTTTGTTTTGGCACCAAAATCAACGGGACTTTCCA
AAATGTCGTAACAACTCCGCCCCATTGACGCAAATGGGCGGTAGGCGTGTACGGTGGGAGGTCTATATAA
GCAGAGCTCTCTGGCTAACTAGAGAACCCACTGCTTACTGGCTTATCGAAATTAATACGACTCACTATAG
GGAGACCCAAGCTCTAGCGCTACCGGTCGCCACCATGGCTTCTAACTTTACTCAGTTCGTTCTCGTCGAC
AATGGCGGAACTGGCGACGTGACTGTCGCCCCAAGCAACTTCGCTAACGGGGTCGCTGAATGGATCAGCT
CTAACTCGCGATCACAGGCTTACAAAGTAACCTGTAGCGTTCGTCAGAGCTCTGCGCAGAATCGCAAATA
CACCATCAAAGTCGAGGTGCCTAAAGTGGCAACCCAGACTGTTGGTGGTGAAGAGCTTCCTGTAGCCGGA
TGGAGATCTTACTTAAATATGGAACTAACCATTCCAATTTTCGCCACGAATTCCGACTGCGAGCTTATTG
TTAAGGCAATGCAAGGTCTCCTAAAAGATGGAAACCCGATTCCCTCGGCCATCGCGGCCAACTCCGGCAT
CTACGGAGGTGGAGGTGGATCTGGTGGATCTCCTCCACATATGGCTTACCCATACGATGTTCCAGATTAC
GCTCCTCCATCTCGAGCAATGTCAGCCACTAGCGTGGATCAGAGACCTAAAGGGCAAGGAAATAAAGTTT
CAGTACAAAACGGTTCGATTCATCAAAAAGATGCTGTAAATGATGATGATTTTGAGCCATACTTAAGTAG
CCAGACAAATCAGAGTAACAGCTATCCACCAATGTCAGATCCATACATGCCTAGTTACTATGCTCCATCC
ATTGGATTTCCATATTCTCTTGGGGAAGCAGCGTGGTCCACAGCTGGAGACCAGCCTATGCCATATCTGA
CAACCTATGGACAAATGAGTAATGGAGAACATCACTATATACCAGATGGTGTATTTAGTCAACCTGGGGC
ATTAGGAAATACCCCTCCATTTCTTGGTCAACATGGATTTAACTTTTTTCCTGGTAATGCTGATTTCTCT
ACATGGGGGACAAGTGGATCTCAGGGACAATCAACACAAAGTTCTGCTTATAGTAGCAGTTATGGCTATC
CACCTAGTTCTCTTGGGAGAGCTATTACTGATGGACAGGCTGGATTTGGCAATGATACTTTGAGTAAGGT
GCCTGGCATTAGCAGTATTGAGCAAGGCATGACTGGACTGAAAATTGGTGGTGACCTGACAGCTGCAGTG
ACAAAAACTGTAGGTACAGCTTTGAGCAGCAGTGGTATGACTAGCATTGCAACCAATAGTGTGCCCCCAG
TTAGCAGTGCAGCACCTAAACCAACCTCCTGGGCTGCCATTGCCAGAAAGCCTGCCAAACCTCAACCGAA
ACTTAAACCCAAGGGCAATGTGGGAATTGGGGGTTCTGCTGTACCACCACCTCCTATAAAACACAACATG
AATATTGGAACTTGGGATGAAAAAGGGTCAGTGGTAAAGGCTCCACCAACCCAACCAGTTCTGCCTCCTC
AAACTATAATCCAGCAGCCTCAGCCATTAATTCAACCACCACCATTGGTGCAAAGCCAACTGCCTCAACA
GCAGCCTCAACCACCACAACCACAGCAGCAACAAGGACCTCAGCCACAGGCCCAGCCTCACCAAGTGCAG
CCTCAACAGCAGCAGCTGCAGAATCGCTGGGTAGCTCCTCGTAACAGGGGAGCAGGCTTCAACCAGAACA
ATGGAGCGGGCAGTGAAAACTTTGGTTTAGGTGTTGTACCTGTCAGTGCTAACCGCGGGCCCGGGATCCA
CCGGATCTAGATAACTGATCATAATCAGCCATACCACATTTGTAGAGGTTTTACTTGCTTTAAAAAACCT
CCCACACCTCCCCCTGAACCTGAAACATAAAATGAATGCAATTGTTGTTGTTAACTTGTTTATTGCAGCT
TATAATGGTTACAAATAAAGCAATAGCATCACAAATTTCACAAATAAAGCATTTTTTTCACTGCATTCTA
GTTGTGGTTTGTCCAAACTCATCAATGTATCTTAACGCGTAAATTGTAAGCGTTAATATTTTGTTAAAAT
TCGCGTTAAATTTTTGTTAAATCAGCTCATTTTTTAACCAATAGGCCGAAATCGGCAAAATCCCTTATAA
ATCAAAAGAATAGACCGAGATAGGGT
[37 nt withheld, positions 2687-2723]
AAAGAACGTGGACTCCAACGTCAAAGG
[49 nt withheld, positions 2751-2799]
T
[91 nt withheld, positions 2801-2891]
G
[124 nt withheld, positions 2893-3016]
CAGGTGGCACTTTTCGGGGAAATGTGCGCGGAACCCCTATTTGTTTATTTTTCTAAATACATTCAAATAT
GTATCCGCTCATGAGACAATAACCCTGATAAATGCTTCAATAATATTGAAAAAGGAAGAGTCCTGAGGCG
GAAAGAACCAGCTGTGGAATGTGTGTCAGTTAGGGTGTGGAAAGTCCCCAGGCTCCCCAGCAGGCAGAAG
TATGCAAAGCATGCATCTCAATTAGTCAGCAACCAGGTGTGGAAAGTCCCCAGGCTCCCCAGCAGGCAGA
AGTATGCAAAGCATGCATCTCAATTAGTCAGCAACCATAGTCCCGCCCCTAACTCCGCCCATCCCGCCCC
TAACTCCGCCCAGTTCCGCCCATTCTCCGCCCCATGGCTGACTAATTTTTTTTATTTATGCAGAGGCCGA
GGCCGCCTCGGCCTCTGAGCTATTCCAGAAGTAGTGAGGAGGCTTTTTTGGAGGCCTAGGCTTTTGCAAA
GATCGATCAAGAGACAGGATGAGGATCGTTTCGCATGATTGAACAAGATGGATTGCACGCAGGTTCTCCG
GCCGCTTGGGTGGAGAGGCTATTCGGCTATGACTGGGCACAACAGACAATCGGCTGCTCTGATGCCGCCG
TGTTCCGGCTGTCAGCGCAGGGGCGCCCGGTTCTTTTTGTCAAGACCGACCTGTCCGGTGCCCTGAATGA
ACTGCAAGACGAGGCAGCGCGGCTATCGTGGCTGGCCACGACGGGCGTTCCTTGCGCAGCTGTGCTCGAC
GTTGTCACTGAAGCGGGAAGGGACTGGCTGCTATTGGGCGAAGTGCCGGGGCAGGATCTCCTGTCATCTC
ACCTTGCTCCTGCCGAGAAAGTATCCATCATGGCTGATGCAATGCGGCGGCTGCATACGCTTGATCCGGC
TACCTGCCCATTCGACCACCAAGCGAAACATCGCATCGAGCGAGCACGTACTCGGATGGAAGCCGGTCTT
GTCGATCAGGATGATCTGGACGAAGAGCATCAGGGGCTCGCGCCAGCCGAACTGTTCGCCAGGCTCAAGG
CGAGCATGCCCGACGGCGAGGATCTCGTCGTGACCCATGGCGATGCCTGCTTGCCGAATATCATGGTGGA
AAATGGCCGCTTTTCTGGATTCATCGACTGTGGCCGGCTGGGTGTGGCGGACCGCTATCAGGACATAGCG
TTGGCTACCCGTGATATTGCTGAAGAGCTTGGCGGCGAATGGGCTGACCGCTTCCTCGTGCTTTACGGTA
TCGCCGCTCCCGATTCGCAGCGCATCGCCTTCTATCGCCTTCTTGACGAGTTCTTCTGAGCGGGACTCTG
GGGTTCGAAATGACCGACCAAGCGACGCCCAACCTGCCATCACGAGATTTCGATTCCACCGCCGCCTTCT
ATGAAAGGTTGGGCTTCGGAATCGTTTTCCGGGACGCCGGCTGGATGATCCTCCAGCGCGGGGATCTCAT
GCTGGAGTTCTTCGCCCACCCTAGGGGGAGGCTAACTGAAACACGGAAGGAGACAATACCGGAAGGAACC
CGCGCTATGACGGCAATAAAAAGACAGAATAAAACGCACGGTGTTGGGTCGTTTGTTCATAAACGCGGGG
TTCGGTCCCAGGGCTGGCACTCTGTCGATACCCCACCGAGACCCCATTGGGGCCAATACGCCCGCGTTTC
TTCCTTTTCCCCACCCCACCCCCCAAGTTCGGGTGAAGGCCCAGGGCTCGCAGCCAACGTCGGGGCGGCA
GGCCCTGCCATAGCCTCAGGTTACTCATATATACTTTAGATTGATTTAAAACTTCATTTTTAATTTAAAA
GGATCTAGGTGAAGATCCTTTTTGATAATCTCATGACCAAAATCCCTTAACGTGAGTTTTCGTTCCACTG
AGCGTCAGACCCCGTAGAAAAGATCAAAGGATCTTCTTGAGATCCTTTTTTTCTGCGCGTAATCTGCTGC
TTGCAAACAAAAAAACCACCGCTACCAGCGGTGGTTTGTTTGCCGGATCAAGAGCTACCAACTCTTTTTC
CGAAGGTAACTGGCTTCAGCAGAGCGCAGATACCAAATACTGTCCTTCTAGTGTAGCCGTAGTTAGGCCA
CCACTTCAAGAACTCTGTAGCACCGCCTACATACCTCGCTCTGCTAATCCTGTTACCAGTGGCTGCTGCC
AGTGGCGATAAGTCGTGTCTTACCGGGTTGGACTCAAGACGATAGTTACCGGATAAGGCGCAGCGGTCGG
GCTGAACGGGGGGTTCGTGCACACAGCCCAGCTTGGAGCGAACGACCTACACCGAACTGAGATACCTACA
GCGTGAGCTATGAGAAAGCGCCACGCTTCCCGAAGGGAGAAAGGCGGACAGGTATCCGGTAAGCGGCAGG
GTCGGAACAGGAGAGCGCACGAGGGAGCTTCCAGGGGGAAACGCCTGGTATCTTTATAGTCCTGTCGGGT
TTCGCCACCTCTGACTTGAGCGTCGATTTTTGTGATGCTCGTCAGGGGGGCGGAGCCTATGGAAAAACGC
CAGCAACGCGGCCTTTTTACGGTTCCTGGCCTTTTGCTGGCCTTTTGCTCACATGTTCTTTCCTGCGTTA
TCCCCTGATTCTGTGGATAACCGTATTACCGCCATGCAT
